>Addgene plasmid #54880 | mApple-Cx26-7 | depositor partial sequence | sequence record 85270 | insert sequence
GACGTCAGATCCGCTAGCGCTACCGGACTCAGATCTCGAGCTCAAGCTTCGAATTCGCGGCTGCACGCTC
CTCGGGACACAGTGCCAACCATCCAGAGGACAAGATGGATTGGGGCACACTACAGAGCATCCTCGGGGGT
GTCAACAAGCACTCCACCAGCATTGGGAAAATCTGGCTCACTGTCCTCTTCATCTTCCGCATCATGATCC
TCGTGGTGGCCGCGAAGGAGGTGTGGGGAGATGAGCAAGCCGATTTTGTTTGCAACACTCTCCAGCCTGG
CTGTAAGAATGTGTGCTACGACCACTACTTCCCCATCTCTCACATCCGGCTCTGGGCTCTGCAGCTGATC
ATGGTGTCCACGCCGGCCCTCCTGGTAGCTATGCACGTGGCCTACCGGAGACACGAAAAGAAACGGAAGT
TCATGAAGGGAGAGATAAAGAACGAGTTTAAGGACATCGAAGAGATCAAAACCCAGAAGGTCCGTATCGA
AGGGTCCCTGTGGTGGACCTACACCACCAGCATCTTCTTCCGGGTCATCTTCGAAGCTGTCTTCATGTAT
GTCTTTTACATCATGTACAATGGCTTCTTCATGCAGCGTCTGGTGAAGTGTAACGCCTGGCCTTGTCCCA
ATACAGTGGACTGCTTCATTTCCAGGCCCACAGAAAAGACTGTCTTCACGGTGTTCATGATCTCTGTGTC
TGGAATTTGCATCCTGCTAAACATCACAGAGCTGTGCTATCTGTTCATTAGGTATTGCTCAGGGAAGTCC
AAAAGACCAGTCGCGGATCCACCGGTCGCCACCATGGTGAGCAAGGGCGAGGAGAATAACATGGCCATCA
TCAAGGAGTTCATGCGCTTCAAGGTGCACATGGAGGGCTCCGTGAACGGCCACGAGTTCGAGATCGAGGG
CGAGGGCGAGGGCCGCCCCTACGAGGCCTTTCAGACCGCTAAGCTGAAGGTGACCAAGGGTGGCCCCCTG
CCCTTCGCCTGGGACATCCTGTCCCCTCAGTTCATGTACGGCTCCAAGGTCTACATTAAGCACCCAGCCG
ACATCCCCGACTACTTCAAGCTGTCCTTCCCCGAGGGCTTCAGGTGGGAGCGCGTGATGAACTTCGAGGA
CGGCGGCATTATTCACGTTAACCAGGACTCCTCCCTGCAGGACGGCGTGTTCATCTACAAGGTGAAGCTG
CGCGGCACCAACTTCCCCTCCGACGGCCCCGTAATGCAGAAGAAGACCATGGGCTGGGAGGCCTCCGAGG
AGCGGATGTACCCCGAGGACGGCGCCCTGAAGAGCGAGATCAAGAAGAGGCTGAAGCTGAAGGACGGCGG
CCACTACGCCGCCGAGGTCAAGACCACCTACAAGGCCAAGAAGCCCGTGCAGCTGCCCGGCGCCTACATC
GTCGACATCAAGTTGGACATCGTGTCCCACAACGAGGACTACACCATCGTGGAACAGTACGAACGCGCCG
AGGGCCGCCACTCCACCGGCGGCATGGACGAGCTGTACAAGTAAGCGGCCGCGACTCTAGATCATAATCA
GCCATACCACATTGA
