>Addgene plasmid #54880 | mApple-Cx26-7 | addgene partial sequence | sequence record 97179 | Mombaerts mRFPup 5'-GTGGCCGTTCACGGAGCCCTCCATG-3'
ACTCCTTGATGATGGCCATGTTATTCTCCTCGCCCTTGCTCACCATGGTGGCGACCGGTGGATCCGCGAC
TGGTCTTTTGGACTTCCCTGAGCAATACCTAATGAACAGATAGCACAGCTCTGTGATGTTTAGCAGGATG
CAAATTCCAGACACAGAGATCATGAACACCGTGAAGACAGTCTTTTCTGTGGGCCTGGAAATGAAGCAGT
CCACTGTATTGGGACAAGGCCAGGCGTTACACTTCACCAGACGCTGCATGAAGAAGCCATTGTACATGAT
GTAAAAGACATACATGAAGACAGCTTCGAAGATGACCCGGAAGAAGATGCTGGTGGTGTAGGTCCACCAC
AGGGACCCTTCGATACGGACCTTCTGGGTTTTGATCTCTTCGATGTCCTTAAACTCGTTCTTTATCTCTC
CCTTCATGAACTTCCGTTTCTTTTCGTGTCTCCGGTAGGCCACGTGCATAGCTACCAGGAGGGCCGGCGT
GGACACCATGATCAGCTGCAGAGCCCAGAGCCGGATGTGAGAGATGGGGAAGTAGTGGTCGTAGCACACA
TTCTTACAGCCAGGCTGGAGAGTGTTGCAAACAAAATCGGCTTGCTCATCTCCCCACACCTCCTTCGCGG
CCACCACGAGGATCATGATGCGGAAGATGAAGAGGACAGTGAGCCAGATTTTCCCAATGCTGGTGGAGTG
CTTGTTGACACCCCCGAGGATGCTCTGTAGTGTGCCCCAATCCATCTTGTCCTCTGGATGGTTGGCACTG
TGTCCCGAGGAGCGTGCAGCCGCGAATTCGAAGCTTGAGCTCGAGATCTGAGTCCGGTAGCGCTAGCGGA
TCTGACGGTTCACTAAACCAGCTCTGCTTATATAGACCTCCCACCGTACACGCCTACCGCCCATTTGCGT
CAATGG
