[The description below was written by a language model from this plasmid's Addgene catalogue record.]
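Description:
mApple-Cx26-7 is a mammalian expression plasmid that produces rat connexin 26 (Cx26) fused to the red-orange fluorescent protein mApple. It is built on an mApple fluorescent-protein backbone of about 4.75 kb without the insert. The plasmid is maintained in E. coli as a high-copy plasmid under kanamycin selection. It also carries a neomycin resistance marker, so transfected mammalian cells can be selected with G418, for example to establish stable lines. No feature table accompanies the record, so the origin of replication and the promoter driving the resistance cassette are not stated.

The Cx26 coding sequence is transcribed from the strong constitutive CMV promoter, and mApple is supplied by the backbone at the C terminus of the connexin. The listed 3′ sequencing primer suggests an SV40 polyadenylation signal downstream of the fusion. The "7" in the name may refer to the linker between the two proteins, but the record does not explain it, and the cloning method is listed as unknown. Connexins assemble into hemichannels that dock between neighbouring cells to form gap junction plaques, so the fusion acts as a localization marker for gap junctions. The recorded spectral values are excitation at 568 nm and emission at 592 nm. The stated purpose supports use in fluorescence imaging of gap junction distribution, and potentially connexin trafficking and plaque assembly, in transfected mammalian cells. It can be used alone or alongside green or far-red markers for other structures.
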