Addgene plasmid #54880: mApple-Cx26-7
Purpose: Localization: Gap Junctions, Excitation: 568, Emission: 592
Depositing lab: Michael Davidson. Depositing organization: Florida State University, Tallahassee.
Backbone
  Vector backbone: mApple
  Backbone size w/o insert (bp): 4750
  Vector type: Mammalian Expression
  Selectable markers: Neomycin (select with G418)
Growth in bacteria
  Bacterial resistance: Kanamycin, 50 μg/mL
  Growth temperature: 37°C
  Growth strain: DH5alpha
  Copy number: High Copy
Gene/Insert
  Gene/Insert name: Cx26 (alt name: NM_001004099.1)
  Species: R. norvegicus (rat)
  Promoter: CMV
  Tag / fusion protein: mApple (C terminal on backbone)
  Cloning method: Unknown
  Sequencing primers: 5′ CMV-F; 3′ SV40pA-R
Terms and licenses: Academic/Nonprofit Terms; Industry Terms: Not Available to Industry
Depositor comments: . Excitation = 568; Emission = 592
How to cite: mApple-Cx26-7 was a gift from Michael Davidson (Addgene plasmid # 54880 ; http://n2t.net/addgene:54880 ; RRID:Addgene_54880)
